Addgene plasmid #24689: pCS2 xIGF2
Depositing lab: Edward De Robertis. Depositing organization: University of California, Los Angeles (UCLA). Publication: Isthmin is a novel secreted protein expressed as part of the Fgf-8 synexpression group in the Xenopus midbrain-hindbrain organizer. Pera EM, Kim JI, Martinez SL, Brechner M, Li SY, Wessely O, De Robertis EM. Mech Dev. 2002 Aug . 116(1-2):169-72. 10.1016/S0925-4773(02)00123-5 PubMed 12128218.
Backbone
  Vector backbone: pCS2
  Backbone size w/o insert (bp): 4100
  Vector type: Mammalian Expression
Growth in bacteria
  Bacterial resistance: Ampicillin, 100 μg/mL
  Growth temperature: 37°C
  Growth strain: DH5alpha
  Copy number: High Copy
Gene/Insert
  Gene/Insert name: Insulin-like growth factor 2 (alt name: IGF2)
  Species: X. laevis (frog)
  Insert size (bp): 478
  Entrez Gene: igf2-b (a.k.a. igf2, IGF-II, insigf, pp9974, MGC80113)
  Cloning method: Restriction Enzyme; 5′ cloning site EcoRI (not destroyed); 3′ cloning site XbaI (not destroyed)
  Sequencing primers: 5′ SP6; 3′ T3
Terms and licenses: Academic/Nonprofit Terms; Industry Terms: Not Available to Industry
Depositor comments: For sense linearize with NotI, transcribe with SP6. For antisense, linearize with EcoRI, transcribe with T7.
How to cite: pCS2 xIGF2 was a gift from Edward De Robertis (Addgene plasmid # 24689 ; http://n2t.net/addgene:24689 ; RRID:Addgene_24689)
