[The description below was written by a language model from this plasmid's Addgene catalogue record.]
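Description:
pCS2 xIGF2 is a pCS2-based expression plasmid carrying the Xenopus laevis insulin-like growth factor 2 gene (IGF2, linked in the record to the igf2-b locus). The insert of about 478 bp sits in a backbone of roughly 4.1 kb, cloned between EcoRI at the 5′ end and XbaI at the 3′ end, with both sites preserved. The plasmid is catalogued as a mammalian expression vector, is maintained in E. coli at high copy number, and is selected with ampicillin. No feature table accompanies the entry, so the eukaryotic promoter, polyadenylation signal and origin of replication are not explicitly recorded. pCS2-family vectors generally drive expression from a CMV-derived promoter with an SV40 polyadenylation signal, but this is general knowledge about the backbone rather than something stated here. No epitope tags or reporters are listed.

The depositor's notes show that the construct also serves as a template for in vitro transcription in both orientations. Cutting downstream of the insert with NotI and transcribing from the SP6 promoter gives sense RNA, the form typically used as synthetic mRNA for microinjection into frog embryos to overexpress the secreted growth factor. Cutting with EcoRI at the 5′ end of the insert and transcribing from the T7 promoter gives antisense RNA, suitable as a probe for in situ hybridisation to map igf2 expression. SP6 and T3 primer sites are given for sequencing across the insert. The associated publication concerns secreted factors expressed in the Xenopus midbrain-hindbrain organizer, which fits these uses in developmental gene expression and gain-of-function studies.
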