>Addgene plasmid #24689 | pCS2 xIGF2 | addgene partial sequence | sequence record 30675 | 24689 with SP6
TCCATCGATTCGAATTCGAGTACACAGCTGCCAAGGATGTCAGTCATGAGGCATCTATTCCTCCTCTCTA
TCACCTTTCTGGTATACACCCTAGACTCTGCTAAAGCCTACAGACCAACGGAGACCCTGTGCGGCGGGGA
GCTAGTGGACACCTTGCAGTTTGTTTGCGGAGACAGGGGCTTCTATTTCAGCACGAATAATGGCCGCTCC
AACCGTAGGTCCAACAGGGGGATTGTGGAAGAATGTTGCTTCCGGAGCTGTGATCTGGAACTGTTGGAAA
CATACTGTGCAAAGCCATCTAAGAATGAGAGGGATGTCTCCACTGCACCCGCCACAGCAATACCACCAAT
GAACAAGCAGGACCTGTATCACAAACATCACCACACAAAAAGCTCCAAGTATGATATCTGGCAAAGGAAG
TCCATCCATCGGCTCAGAAGAGGTGTCCCTGCTATTGTACGTGCTAGGCAGTATCGGTTGCTCATGCAGA
AGGCTGAAGAATCAGAGCAGGCACTATTGCATCGGCCCCTTACCACCTTACCCATAACGCGGCCTCTCCA
TCTGCAGCAAACCTCAGAACCTTCCCACAATTGATCTAGAACTATAGTGAGTCGTATTACGTAGATCCAG
ACATGATAAGATACATTGATGAGTTTGGACAAACCACAACTAGAATGCAGTGAAAAAAATGCTTTATTTG
TGAAATTTGTGATGCTATTGCTTTATTTGTAACCATTATAAGCTGCAATAAACAAGTTAACAACAACAAT
TGCATTCATTTTATGTTTCAGGTTCAGGGGGAGGTGTGGGAGGTTTTTTAATTCGCGGCCGCGGCGCCAA
TGCATTGGGCCCGGTACCCAGCTTTTGTTCCCTTTAGTGAGGGTTAATTGCGCGCTTGGCGTAATCATGG
TCATAGCTGTTTCCTGTGTGAAATTGTTATCCGCTCAC
